Addgene plasmid #218906: pEN-X-hPGK-NeoR-Z
Purpose: golden gate cloning
Depositing lab: Sven Eyckerman. Depositing organization: Vlaams Instituut voor Biotechnologie (VIB, vzw). Publication: Leveraging a self-cleaving peptide for tailored control in proximity labeling proteomics. Delhaye L, Moschonas GD, Fijalkowska D, Verhee A, De Sutter D, Van de Steene T, De Meyer M, Grzesik H, Van Moortel L, De Bosscher K, Jacobs T, Eyckerman S. Cell Rep Methods. 2024 Jul 15;4(7):100818. doi: 10.1016/j.crmeth.2024.100818. Epub 2024 Jul 9. PubMed 38986614.
Backbone
  Vector backbone: pTwist Kan High Copy
  Backbone manufacturer: Twist Biosciences
  Vector type: Mammalian Expression
Growth in bacteria
  Bacterial resistance: Kanamycin, 50 μg/mL
  Growth temperature: 37°C
  Growth strain: DH5alpha
  Copy number: High Copy
Gene/Insert
  Gene/Insert name: hPGK-NeoR
  Species: Other
  Mutation: 246T>A and 398T>C
  Cloning method: Golden Gate
  Sequencing primers: 5′ Unknown
Terms and licenses: Academic/Nonprofit Terms; Industry Terms: Not Available to Industry
Depositor comments: Please visit https://doi.org/10.1101/2023.11.03.565112 for bioRxiv preprint.
How to cite: pEN-X-hPGK-NeoR-Z was a gift from Sven Eyckerman (Addgene plasmid # 218906 ; http://n2t.net/addgene:218906 ; RRID:Addgene_218906)
