[The description below was written by a language model from this plasmid's Addgene catalogue record and pLannotate feature annotations shown in this document.]
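Description:
pEN-X-hPGK-NeoR-Z is a small (about 3.6 kb) Golden Gate entry plasmid built on the pTwist Kan High Copy backbone. It carries a mammalian drug-selection cassette as a reusable cloning module. In E. coli it is maintained by a high-copy ColE1/pUC-type origin and selected with kanamycin through the backbone aph(3')-Ia gene. The backbone annotations also include a short lacZα remnant, a fragment of a pBluescript-type multiple cloning site and an rrnB T1 transcription terminator. These are leftover vector sequence rather than functional parts of the payload.

The insert consists of the human phosphoglycerate kinase 1 (hPGK) promoter, a constitutive promoter active in many mammalian cell types. It sits directly upstream of the Tn5 neomycin phosphotransferase gene (aph(3')-II, NeoR), which confers G418 resistance on mammalian cells. The record lists two nucleotide changes in the insert, 246T>A and 398T>C, but does not explain them. Changes of this kind are often made to remove internal type IIS restriction sites for Golden Gate compatibility, though that is an inference here. No polyadenylation signal is annotated downstream of NeoR, so the record does not show whether one is present in the unannotated sequence or is supplied by a neighbouring module after assembly.

The "X" and "Z" in the name probably denote the flanking Golden Gate overhang positions that set where the module joins an assembly, but neither the type IIS enzyme nor the overhangs are stated. The stated purpose is simply Golden Gate cloning. The plasmid was deposited with work on proximity labeling proteomics, where such a module would add a G418-selectable marker to assembled mammalian expression constructs.
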