Features (pLannotate 1.2.2; 7 found; start..end, strand, type, name):
     23..66      -  CDS            lacZα (fragment): LacZα fragment of β-galactosidase; lacZ fragment
    146..656     +  promoter       hPGK promoter: human phosphoglycerate kinase 1 promoter
    666..1460    +  CDS            NeoR/KanR: aminoglycoside phosphotransferase from Tn5; aph(3')-II (or nptII); confers resistance to neomycin, kanamycin, and G418 (Geneticin®)
   1756..2344    -  rep_origin     ori: high-copy-number ColE1/pMB1/pBR322/pUC origin of replication
   2480..3295    -  CDS            KanR: aminoglycoside phosphotransferase; aph(3')-Ia; confers resistance to kanamycin in bacteria or G418 (Geneticin®) in eukaryotes
   3411..3433    +  misc_feature   MCS (fragment): pBluescript multiple cloning site
   3433..3479    +  terminator     rrnB T1 terminator: transcription terminator T1 from the E. coli rrnB gene
>Addgene plasmid #218906 | pEN-X-hPGK-NeoR-Z | addgene full sequence | sequence record 435074 | Addgene NGS Result
AATAACTGTGATCCACCACAAGCGCCAGGGTTTTCCCAGTCACGACGTTGTAAAACGACGGCCAGTCATG
CATAATCCGCACGCATCTGGAATAAGGAAGTGCCATTCCGCCTGACCTGAAGACGTGTGACGTCTCCGCA
AACCTGGGGTTGGGGTTGCGCCTTTTCCAAGGCAGCCCTGGGTTTGCGCAGGGACGCGGCTGCTCTGGGC
GTGGTTCCGGGAAACGCAGCGGCGCCGACCCTGGGACTCGCACATTCTTCACGTCCGTTCGCAGCGTCAC
CCGGATCTTCGCCGCTACCCTTGTGGGCCCCCCGGCGACGCTTCCTGCTCCGCCCCTAAGTCGGGAAGGT
TCCTTGCGGTTCGCGGCGTGCCGGACGTGACAAACGGAAGCCGCACGCCTCACTAGTACCCTCGCAGACG
GACAGCGCCAGGGAGCAATGGCAGCGCGCCGACCGCGATGGGCTGTGGCCAATAGCGGCTGCTCAGCAGG
GCGCGCCGAGAGCAGCGGCCGGGAAGGGGCGGTGCGGGAGGCGGGGTGTGGGGCGGTAGTGTGGGCCCTG
TTCCTGCCCGCGCGGTGTTCCGCATTCTGCAAGCCTCCGGAGCGCACGTCGGCAGTCGGCTCCCTCGTTG
ACCGAATCACCGACCTCTCTCCCCAGAACACCACCATGATTGAACAAGATGGATTGCACGCAGGTTCTCC
GGCCGCTTGGGTGGAGAGGCTATTCGGCTATGACTGGGCACAACAGACAATCGGCTGCTCTGATGCCGCC
GTGTTCCGGCTGTCAGCGCAGGGGCGCCCGGTTCTTTTTGTCAAGACCGACCTGTCCGGTGCCCTGAATG
AACTGCAAGACGAGGCAGCGCGGCTATCGTGGCTGGCCACGACGGGCGTTCCTTGCGCAGCTGTGCTCGA
CGTTGTCACTGAAGCGGGAAGGGACTGGCTGCTATTGGGCGAAGTGCCGGGGCAGGATCTCCTGTCATCT
CACCTTGCTCCTGCCGAGAAAGTATCCATCATGGCTGATGCAATGCGGCGGCTGCATACGCTTGATCCGG
CTACCTGCCCATTCGACCACCAAGCGAAACATCGCATCGAGCGAGCACGTACTCGGATGGAAGCCGGTCT
TGTCGATCAGGATGATCTGGACGAAGAGCATCAGGGGCTCGCGCCAGCCGAACTGTTCGCCAGGCTCAAG
GCGAGCATGCCCGACGGCGAGGATCTCGTCGTGACCCATGGCGATGCCTGCTTGCCGAATATCATGGTGG
AAAATGGCCGCTTTTCTGGATTCATCGACTGTGGCCGGCTGGGTGTGGCGGACCGCTATCAGGACATAGC
GTTGGCTACCCGTGATATTGCTGAAGAGCTTGGCGGCGAATGGGCTGACCGCTTCCTCGTGCTTTACGGT
ATCGCCGCTCCCGATTCGCAGCGCATCGCCTTCTATCGCCTTCTTGACGAGTTCTTCTGAGGCTCTAAGG
TTAAGTCGCCCTCGGTATCAGATGAGACGCGTATAGTCTTCAGGCTAGGTGGAGGCTCAGTGATGATAAG
TCTGCGATGGTGGATGCATGTGTCATGGTCATAGCTGTTTCCTGTGTGAAATTGTTATCCGCTCAGAGGG
CACAATCCTATTCCGCGCTATCCGACAATCTCCAAGACATTAGGTGGAGTTCAGTTCGGCGTATGGCATA
TGTCGCTGGAAAGAACATGTGAGCAAAAGGCCAGCAAAAGGCCAGGAACCGTAAAAAGGCCGCGTTGCTG
GCGTTTTTCCATAGGCTCCGCCCCCCTGACGAGCATCACAAAAATCGACGCTCAAGTCAGAGGTGGCGAA
ACCCGACAGGACTATAAAGATACCAGGCGTTTCCCCCTGGAAGCTCCCTCGTGCGCTCTCCTGTTCCGAC
CCTGCCGCTTACCGGATACCTGTCCGCCTTTCTCCCTTCGGGAAGCGTGGCGCTTTCTCATAGCTCACGC
TGTAGGTATCTCAGTTCGGTGTAGGTCGTTCGCTCCAAGCCGGGCTGTGTGCACGAACCCCCCGTTCAGC
CCGACCGCTGCGCCTTATCCGGTAACTATCGTCTTGAGTCCAACCCGGTAAGACACGACTTATCGCCACT
GGCAGCAGCCACTGGTAACAGGATTAGCAGAGCGAGGTATGTAGGCGGTGCTACAGAGTTCTTGAAGTGG
TGGCCTAACTACGGCTACACTAGAAGAACAGTATTTGGTATCTGCGCTCTGCTGAAGCCAGTTACCTTCG
GAAAAAGAGTTGGTAGCTCTTGATCCGGCAAACAAACCACCGCTGGTAGCGGTGGTTTTTTTGTTTGCAA
GCAGCAGATTACGCGCAGAAAAAAAGGATCTCAAGAAGATCCTTTGATCTTTTCTACGGGGTCTGACGCT
CTATTCAACAAAGCCGCCGTCCCGTCAAGTCAGCGTAAATGGGTAGGGGGCTTCAAATCGTCCGCTCTGC
CAGTGTTACAACCAATTAACAAATTCTGATTAGAAAAACTCATCGAGCATCAAATGAAACTGCAATTTAT
TCATATCAGGATTATCAATACCATATTTTTGAAAAAGCCGTTTCTGTAATGAAGGAGAAAACTCACCGAG
GCAGTTCCATAGGATGGCAAGATCCTGGTATCGGTCTGCGATTCCGACTCGTCCAACATCAATACAACCT
ATTAATTTCCCCTCGTCAAAAATAAGGTTATCAAGTGAGAAATCACCATGAGTGACGACTGAATCCGGTG
AGAATGGCAAAAGCTTATGCATTTCTTTCCAGACTTGTTCAACAGGCCAGCCATTACGCTCGTCATCAAA
ATCACTCGCATCAACCAAACCGTTATTCATTCGTGATTGCGCCTGAGCCAGACGAAATACGCGATCGCTG
TTAAAAGGACAATTACAAACAGGAATCGAATGCAACCGGCGCAGGAACACTGCCAGCGCATCAACAATAT
TTTCACCTGAATCAGGATATTCTTCTAATACCTGGAATGCTGTTTTCCCGGGGATCGCAGTGGTGAGTAA
CCATGCATCATCAGGAGTACGGATAAAATGCTTGATGGTCGGAAGAGGCATAAATTCCGTCAGCCAGTTT
AGTCTGACCATCTCATCTGTAACATCATTGGCAACGCTACCTTTGCCATGTTTCAGAAACAACTCTGGCG
CATCGGGCTTCCCATACAATCGATAGATTGTCGCACCTGATTGCCCGACATTATCGCGAGCCCATTTATA
CCCATATAAATCAGCATCCATGTTGGAATTTAATCGCGGCCTCGAGCAAGACGTTTCCCGTTGAATATGG
CTCATAACACCCCTTGTATTACTGTTTATGTAAGCAGACAGTTTTATTGTTCATGATGATATATTTTTAT
CTTGTGCAATGTAACATCAGAGATTTTGAGACACAACGTGGCTTTCCCCCGCCGCTCTAGAACTAGTGGA
TCCAAATAAAACGAAAGGCTCAGTCGAAAGACTGGGCCTTTCGTTTTATCTGTTGTTTGTCGCATTATAG
CAGACGTCCAGGTTGGGATACCTGAAACAAAACCCATCGTACGGCCAAGGAAGTCTCC
